Addgene plasmid #184642: pLPC-FLAG.HA.HA.Mm.RAP1
Purpose: Retroviral expression of mouse RAP1
Depositing lab: Agnel Sfeir. Depositing organization: Memorial Sloan-Kettering Cancer Center. Publication: Rap1 regulates TIP60 function during fate transition between two-cell-like and pluripotent states. Barry RM, Sacco O, Mameri A, Stojaspal M, Kartsonis W, Shah P, De Ioannes P, Hofr C, Cote J, Sfeir A. Genes Dev. 2022 Feb 24. pii: gad.349039.121. doi: 10.1101/gad.349039.121. PubMed 35210222.
Backbone
  Vector backbone: pLPC
  Backbone size w/o insert (bp): 6284
  Total vector size (bp): 7580
  Vector type: Mammalian Expression, Retroviral
  Selectable markers: Puromycin
Growth in bacteria
  Bacterial resistance: Ampicillin, 100 μg/mL
  Growth temperature: 37°C
  Growth strain: NEB Stable
  Copy number: Unknown
Gene/Insert
  Gene/Insert name: RAP1
  Species: M. musculus (mouse)
  Insert size (bp): 1296
  Promoter: CMV
  Tag / fusion protein: HA (N terminal on insert)
  Cloning method: Restriction Enzyme; 5′ cloning site HindIII (unknown if destroyed); 3′ cloning site BamHI (unknown if destroyed)
  Sequencing primers: 5′ GGATCCGCGGAGGCGATGGATCTGGG; 3′ TAAGCTTTTATTTCTTTCGGAATTCAATCCTCCGAGC
Terms and licenses: Academic/Nonprofit Terms; Industry Terms: Not Available to Industry
Depositor comments: Please visit https://www.biorxiv.org/content/10.1101/2021.11.02.467017v1 for bioRxiv preprint.
How to cite: pLPC-FLAG.HA.HA.Mm.RAP1 was a gift from Agnel Sfeir (Addgene plasmid # 184642 ; http://n2t.net/addgene:184642 ; RRID:Addgene_184642)
