[The description below was written by a language model from this plasmid's Addgene catalogue record and pLannotate feature annotations shown in this document.]
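Description:
pLPC-FLAG.HA.HA.Mm.RAP1 is a gammaretroviral mammalian expression plasmid built on the pLPC backbone for delivering epitope-tagged mouse RAP1 (Terf2ip, the shelterin component) into cultured cells. It is maintained in E. coli through a high-copy ColE1/pUC-type origin and a β-lactamase gene conferring ampicillin resistance. The retroviral portion is flanked by Moloney murine leukemia virus long terminal repeats and carries an MESV-type Ψ packaging signal with a truncated, start-codon-less gag segment. Together these allow the transcript to be encapsidated when the viral proteins are supplied in trans by packaging cells.

Within the provirus, a puromycin N-acetyltransferase gene sits directly downstream of the packaging region, where it is presumably expressed from the 5′ LTR, and allows selection of transduced cells. An internal human CMV immediate-early enhancer and promoter then drives the RAP1 open reading frame; a T7 promoter lies between the CMV promoter and the coding region. The plasmid name indicates an N-terminal FLAG plus two HA tags. The feature table detects a FLAG fragment upstream of Terf2ip, and the unannotated gap between them is consistent with the HA repeats listed in the catalogue, though they are not called as features. Short hits to an HIV-1 LTR, bom and lacI are small fragments, probably annotation or backbone remnants rather than functional elements.

The sequenced record is 6,938 nt, somewhat shorter than the catalogue total of 7,580 bp, and this discrepancy is unexplained. The stated purpose is retroviral expression of mouse RAP1, and the associated publication concerns Rap1 regulation of TIP60 during transitions between two-cell-like and pluripotent states. The tags would suit detection or immunoprecipitation of the protein.
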