Features (pLannotate 1.2.2; 17 found; start..end, strand, type, name):
      2..471     +  LTR            LTR: long terminal repeat from Moloney murine leukemia virus
    595..869     +  misc_feature   MESV Ψ (fragment): packaging signal of murine embryonic stem cell virus
    936..1352    +  CDS            gag (truncated): truncated Moloney murine leukemia virus (MMLV) gag gene lacking the start codon
   1370..1969    +  CDS            PuroR: puromycin N-acetyltransferase; pac from Streptomyces alboniger; confers resistance to puromycin
   2042..2094    -  misc_feature   bom (fragment): basis of mobility region from pBR322
   2249..2628    +  enhancer       CMV enhancer: human cytomegalovirus immediate early enhancer
   2629..2832    +  promoter       CMV promoter: human cytomegalovirus (CMV) immediate early promoter
   2828..2861    +  LTR            5' LTR (truncated) (fragment): truncated 5' long terminal repeat (LTR) from HIV-1
   2877..2895    +  promoter       T7 promoter: promoter for bacteriophage T7 RNA polymerase
   2920..2940    +  CDS            FLAG (fragment): FLAG® epitope tag, followed by an enterokinase cleavage site
   3031..4206    +  CDS            Terf2ip: TE2IP_MOUSE - Also known as Rap1. Experimental evidence at protein level: Swiss-Prot protein existence level 1. Acts both as a regulator of telomere function and as a transcription regulator. Involved in the regulation of telomere length and protection as a component of the shelterin complex (telosome). In contrast to other components of the shelterin complex, it is dispensible for telomere capping and does not participate in the protection of telomeres against non-homologous end-joining (NHEJ)- mediated repair. Instead, it is required to negatively regulate telomere recombination and is essen
   4304..4425    +  LTR            3' LTR (ΔU3) (fragment): self-inactivating 3' long terminal repeat (LTR) from Moloney murine leukemia virus
   4426..4895    +  LTR            LTR: long terminal repeat from Moloney murine leukemia virus
   4961..5013    -  CDS            lacI (fragment): lac repressor; lacI; The lac repressor binds to the lac operator to inhibit transcription in E. coli. This inhibition can be relieved by adding lactose or isopropyl-β-D-thiogalactopyranoside (IPTG).
   5196..5784    -  rep_origin     ori: high-copy-number ColE1/pMB1/pBR322/pUC origin of replication
   5944..6804    -  CDS            AmpR: β-lactamase; bla; confers resistance to ampicillin, carbenicillin, and related antibiotics
   6805..6909    -  promoter       AmpR promoter: bla
>Addgene plasmid #184642 | pLPC-FLAG.HA.HA.Mm.RAP1 | addgene full sequence | sequence record 362583 | Addgene NGS Result
CCTGAATATGGGCCAAACAGGATATCTGTGGTAAGCAGTTCCTGCCCCGGCTCAGGGCCAAGAACAGATG
GAACAGCTGAATATGGGCCAAACAGGATATCTGTGGTAAGCAGTTCCTGCCCCGGCTCAGGGCCAAGAAC
AGATGGTCCCCAGATGCGGTCCAGCCCTCAGCAGTTTCTAGAGAACCATCAGATGTTTCCAGGGTGCCCC
AAGGACCTGAAATGACCCTGTGCCTTATTTGAACTAACCAATCAGTTCGCTTCTCGCTTCTGTTCGCGCG
CTTCTGCTCCCCGAGCTCAATAAAAGAGCCCACAACCCCTCACTCGGGGCGCCAGTCCTCCGATTGACTG
AGTCGCCCGGGTACCCGTGTATCCAATAAACCCTCTTGCAGTTGCATCCGACTTGTGGTCTCGCTGTTCC
TTGGGAGGGTCTCCTCTGAGTGATTGACTACCCGTCAGCGGGGGTCTTTCATTTGGGGGCTCGTCCGGGA
TCGGGAGACCCCTGCCCAGGGACCACCGACCCACCACCGGGAGGCAAGCTGGCCAGCAACTTATCTGTGT
CTGTCCGATTGTCTAGTGTCTATGACTGATTTTATGCGCCTGCGTCGGTACTAGTTAGCTAACTAGCTCT
GTATCTGGCGGACCCGTGGTGGAACTGACGAGTTCTGAACACCCGGCCGCAACCCTGGGAGACGTCCCAG
GGACTTTGGGGGCCGTTTTTGTGGCCCGACCTGAGGAAGGGAGTCGATGTGGAATCCGACCCCGTCAGGA
TATGTGGTTCTGGTAGGAGACGAGAACCTAAAACAGTTCCCGCCTCCGTCTGAATTTTTGCTTTCGGTTT
GGAACCGAAGCCGCGCGTCTTGTCTGCTGCAGCGCTGCAGCATCGTTCTGTGTTGTCTCTGTCTGACTGT
GTTTCTGTATTTGTCTGAAAATTAGGGCCAGACTGTTACCACTCCCTTAAGTTTGACCTTAGGTCACTGG
AAAGATGTCGAGCGGATCGCTCACAACCAGTCGGTAGATGTCAAGAAGAGACGTTGGGTTACCTTCTGCT
CTGCAGAATGGCCAACCTTTAACGTCGGATGGCCGCGAGACGGCACCTTTAACCGAGACCTCATCACCCA
GGTTAAGATCAAGGTCTTTTCACCTGGCCCGCATGGACACCCAGACCAGGTCCCCTACATCGTGACCTGG
GAAGCCTTGGCTTTTGACCCCCCTCCCTGGGTCAAGCCCTTTGTACACCCTAAGCCTCCGCCTCCTCTTC
CTCCATCCGCCCCGTCTCTCCCCCTTGAACCTCCTCGTTCGACCCCGCCTCGATCCTCCCTTTATCCAGC
CCTCACTCCTTCTCTAGGCGCCGGCCGGATCAGCTTACCATGACCGAGTACAAGCCCACGGTGCGCCTCG
CCACCCGCGACGACGTCCCCAGGGCCGTACGCACCCTCGCCGCCGCGTTCGCCGACTACCCCGCCACGCG
CCACACCGTCGATCCGGACCGCCACATCGAGCGGGTCACCGAGCTGCAAGAACTCTTCCTCACGCGCGTC
GGGCTCGACATCGGCAAGGTGTGGGTCGCGGACGACGGCGCCGCGGTGGCGGTCTGGACCACGCCGGAGA
GCGTCGAAGCGGGGGCGGTGTTCGCCGAGATCGGCCCGCGCATGGCCGAGTTGAGCGGTTCCCGGCTGGC
CGCGCAGCAACAGATGGAAGGCCTCCTGGCGCCGCACCGGCCCAAGGAGCCCGCGTGGTTCCTGGCCACC
GTCGGCGTCTCGCCCGACCACCAGGGCAAGGGTCTGGGCAGCGCCGTCGTGCTCCCCGGAGTGGAGGCGG
CCGAGCGCGCCGGGGTGCCCGCCTTCCTGGAGACCTCCGCGCCCCGCAACCTCCCCTTCTACGAGCGGCT
CGGCTTCACCGTCACCGCCGACGTCGAGGTGCCCGAAGGACCGCGCACCTGGTGCATGACCCGCAAGCCC
GGTGCCTGACGCCCGCCCCACGACCCGCAGCGCCCGACCGAAAGGAGCGCACGACCCCATGCATCGGATC
TCCCGATCCCCTATGGTGCACTCTCAGTACAATCTGCTCTGATGCCGCATAGTTAAGCCAGTATCTGCTC
CCTGCTTGTGTGTTGGAGGTCGCTGAGTAGTGCGCGAGCAAAATTTAAGCTACAACAAGGCAAGGCTTGA
CCGACAATTGCATGAAGAATCTGCTTAGGGTTAGGCGTTTTGCGCTGCTTCGCGATGTACGGGCCAGATA
TACGCGTTGACATTGATTATTGACTAGTTATTAATAGTAATCAATTACGGGGTCATTAGTTCATAGCCCA
TATATGGAGTTCCGCGTTACATAACTTACGGTAAATGGCCCGCCTGGCTGACCGCCCAACGACCCCCGCC
CATTGACGTCAATAATGACGTATGTTCCCATAGTAACGCCAATAGGGACTTTCCATTGACGTCAATGGGT
GGAGTATTTACGGTAAACTGCCCACTTGGCAGTACATCAAGTGTATCATATGCCAAGTACGCCCCCTATT
GACGTCAATGACGGTAAATGGCCCGCCTGGCATTATGCCCAGTACATGACCTTATGGGACTTTCCTACTT
GGCAGTACATCTACGTATTAGTCATCGCTATTACCATGGTGATGCGGTTTTGGCAGTACATCAATGGGCG
TGGATAGCGGTTTGACTCACGGGGATTTCCAAGTCTCCACCCCATTGACGTCAATGGGAGTTTGTTTTGG
CACCAAAATCAACGGGACTTTCCAAAATGTCGTAACAACTCCGCCCCATTGACGCAAATGGGCGGTAGGC
GTGTACGGTGGGAGGTCTATATAAGCAGAGCTCTCTGGCTAACTAGAGAACCCACTGCTTACTGGCTTAT
CGAAATTAATACGACTCACTATAGGGAGACCCAAGCTGCCACCATGGACTACAAGGACGACGATGACAAG
CTCGATGGAGGATACCCCTACGACGTGCCCGACTACGCCGCTGGAGCATACCCCTACGACGTGCCCGACT
ACGCCCTCGAGGCAGGATCCGCGGAGGCGATGGATCTGGGTAAAGACCCCAATGGGCCCACTCACTCCTC
CACTCTGTTCGTGAGAGAAGACGGCAGCGCCATGTCGTTTTACGTGCGGCCCAGCTCGGCCAAGCGCCGG
CTGTCGACGCTCATCCTGCACGGCGGCGGCACCGTGTGTCGGGTGCAGGAACCCGGAGCCGTGCTTCTCG
CCCAGCCCGGGGAGGCGCTGGCCGAGGCTTCGGGCGACTTCATCTCCACGCAGTACATCCTAGACTGCGT
GGATCGCAACGAGAAGCTGGACCTGGAGGCCTATCGGCTGGGCCTGACGGAGCAGGCGTCCGATCCGAAG
CCCGGGGCTTCCACCGAGGGCTCCACGGAACCGGAGCCGCAGCCCCTGACCGGGCGCATCGCCTACACCG
ACGCGGAAGATGTGGCCATCCTGACCTACGTGAAGGAGAACGCCCGTTCGCCCAGCTCGGTCACAGGCAA
TGCCTTGTGGAAAGCGATGGAGAAGAGCTCGCTCACGCAGCACTCCTGGCAGTCGCTCAAGGACCGCTAC
CTCAAGCACCTACGGGGTCAGGAGCACAAGTACCTGCTCGGGAACGCCCCGGTCAGCCCGTCCTCCCAGA
AGCTCAAACGGAAGGCGGAGCAGGACCCCGAGGCCGCGGATAGCGGAGAGCCACAGAACAAGAGAGCGCC
AGACTTGCCTGAGGAGGAGTGTGTGAAAGGAGAGATCAAGGAGAATGGAGAGGCAGACAACAAGCTGTTT
GAGGAAGCCGCTCCGGAGTTCGGAGAAGCCGTGGTGGATGAGAGCCCTGACTTTGAAATACATATAACGA
TGTGTGATGGTGATCCACCCACACCCGAGGAAGACTCAGAAACACAGCCAGACGAGGAGGAAGAAGAACC
AAAAGTTTCTACGCAAGAAGTGGGAACTGCCATTAAGGTGATCCGGCAGCTAATGGAGAAGTTCAACTTG
GATCTATCAACAGTTACACAGGCCTTGCTGAAGAACAGTGGTGAGCTGGAGGCCACGTCCTCCTTCTTAG
AGTCGGGGCGGAGACCCGACGGTTATCCCATTTGGTGCAGACAAGATGACTTAGATTTGCAGAAGGACGA
TGACGACACGAAAAATGCACTGGTCAAAAAGTTTGGAGCTCAGAACGTTGCTCGGAGGATTGAATTCCGA
AAGAAATAAAAGCTTAGGTGGAATTCTCTGACTAGCTGATCGAGCATGCATCTAGAGGGCCGATAAAATA
AAAGATTTTATTTAGTCTCCAGAAAAAGGGGGGAATGAAAGACCCCACCTGTAGGTTTGGCAAGCTAGCT
TAAGTAACGCCATTTTGCAAGGCATGGAAAAATACATAACTGAGAATAGAGAAGTTCAGATCAAGGTCAG
GAACAGATGGAACAGCTGAATATGGGCCAAACAGGATATCTGTGGTAAGCAGTTCCTGCCCCGGCTCAGG
GCCAAGAACAGATGGAACAGCTGAATATGGGCCAAACAGGATATCTGTGGTAAGCAGTTCCTGCCCCGGC
TCAGGGCCAAGAACAGATGGTCCCCAGATGCGGTCCAGCCCTCAGCAGTTTCTAGAGAACCATCAGATGT
TTCCAGGGTGCCCCAAGGACCTGAAATGACCCTGTGCCTTATTTGAACTAACCAATCAGTTCGCTTCTCG
CTTCTGTTCGCGCGCTTCTGCTCCCCGAGCTCAATAAAAGAGCCCACAACCCCTCACTCGGGGCGCCAGT
CCTCCGATTGACTGAGTCGCCCGGGTACCCGTGTATCCAATAAACCCTCTTGCAGTTGCATCCGACTTGT
GGTCTCGCTGTTCCTTGGGAGGGTCTCCTCTGAGTGATTGACTACCCGTCAGCGGGGGTCTTTCACATGC
AGCATGTATCAAAATTAATTTGGTTTTTTTTCTTAAGTATTTACATTAAATGGCCATAGTTGCATTAATG
AATCGGCCAACGCGCGGGGAGAGGCGGTTTGCGTATTGGGCGCTCTTCCGCTTCCTCGCTCACTGACTCG
CTGCGCTCGGTCGTTCGGCTGCGGCGAGCGGTATCAGCTCACTCAAAGGCGGTAATACGGTTATCCACAG
AATCAGGGGATAACGCAGGAAAGAACATGTGAGCAAAAGGCCAGCAAAAGGCCAGGAACCGTAAAAAGGC
CGCGTTGCTGGCGTTTTTCCATAGGCTCCGCCCCCCTGACGAGCATCACAAAAATCGACGCTCAAGTCAG
AGGTGGCGAAACCCGACAGGACTATAAAGATACCAGGCGTTTCCCCCTGGAAGCTCCCTCGTGCGCTCTC
CTGTTCCGACCCTGCCGCTTACCGGATACCTGTCCGCCTTTCTCCCTTCGGGAAGCGTGGCGCTTTCTCA
TAGCTCACGCTGTAGGTATCTCAGTTCGGTGTAGGTCGTTCGCTCCAAGCTGGGCTGTGTGCACGAACCC
CCCGTTCAGCCCGACCGCTGCGCCTTATCCGGTAACTATCGTCTTGAGTCCAACCCGGTAAGACACGACT
TATCGCCACTGGCAGCAGCCACTGGTAACAGGATTAGCAGAGCGAGGTATGTAGGCGGTGCTACAGAGTT
CTTGAAGTGGTGGCCTAACTACGGCTACACTAGAAGAACAGTATTTGGTATCTGCGCTCTGCTGAAGCCA
GTTACCTTCGGAAAAAGAGTTGGTAGCTCTTGATCCGGCAAACAAACCACCGCTGGTAGCGGTGGTTTTT
TTGTTTGCAAGCAGCAGATTACGCGCAGAAAAAAAGGATCTCAAGAAGATCCTTTGATCTTTTCTACGGG
GTCTGACGCTCAGTGGAACGAAAACTCACGTTAAGGGATTTTGGTCATGAGATTATCAAAAAGGATCTTC
ACCTAGATCCTTTTGCGGCCGCAAATCAATCTAAAGTATATATGAGTAAACTTGGTCTGACAGTTACCAA
TGCTTAATCAGTGAGGCACCTATCTCAGCGATCTGTCTATTTCGTTCATCCATAGTTGCCTGACTCCCCG
TCGTGTAGATAACTACGATACGGGAGGGCTTACCATCTGGCCCCAGTGCTGCAATGATACCGCGAGACCC
ACGCTCACCGGCTCCAGATTTATCAGCAATAAACCAGCCAGCCGGAAGGGCCGAGCGCAGAAGTGGTCCT
GCAACTTTATCCGCCTCCATCCAGTCTATTAATTGTTGCCGGGAAGCTAGAGTAAGTAGTTCGCCAGTTA
ATAGTTTGCGCAACGTTGTTGCCATTGCTACAGGCATCGTGGTGTCACGCTCGTCGTTTGGTATGGCTTC
ATTCAGCTCCGGTTCCCAACGATCAAGGCGAGTTACATGATCCCCCATGTTGTGCAAAAAAGCGGTTAGC
TCCTTCGGTCCTCCGATCGTTGTCAGAAGTAAGTTGGCCGCAGTGTTATCACTCATGGTTATGGCAGCAC
TGCATAATTCTCTTACTGTCATGCCATCCGTAAGATGCTTTTCTGTGACTGGTGAGTACTCAACCAAGTC
ATTCTGAGAATAGTGTATGCGGCGACCGAGTTGCTCTTGCCCGGCGTCAATACGGGATAATACCGCGCCA
CATAGCAGAACTTTAAAAGTGCTCATCATTGGAAAACGTTCTTCGGGGCGAAAACTCTCAAGGATCTTAC
CGCTGTTGAGATCCAGTTCGATGTAACCCACTCGTGCACCCAACTGATCTTCAGCATCTTTTACTTTCAC
CAGCGTTTCTGGGTGAGCAAAAACAGGAAGGCAAAATGCCGCAAAAAAGGGAATAAGGGCGACACGGAAA
TGTTGAATACTCATACTCTTCCTTTTTCAATATTATTGAAGCATTTATCAGGGTTATTGTCTCATGAGCG
GATACATATTTGAATGTATTTAGAAAAATAAACAAATAGGGGTTCCGCGCACATTTCCCCGAAAAGTGCC
ACCTGCAG
